Addgene plasmid #19714: CAG-Brn2-DBD-EnR
Depositing lab: Connie Cepko. Publication: A core paired-type and POU homeodomain-containing transcription factor program drives retinal bipolar cell gene expression. Kim DS, Matsuda T, Cepko CL. J Neurosci. 2008 Jul 30. 28(31):7748-64. 10.1523/JNEUROSCI.0397-08.2008 PubMed 18667607.
Backbone
  Vector backbone: CAGEN
  Backbone size w/o insert (bp): 4798
  Vector type: Mammalian Expression
Growth in bacteria
  Bacterial resistance: Ampicillin, 100 μg/mL
  Growth temperature: 37°C
  Growth strain: DH5alpha
  Copy number: High Copy
Gene/Insert
  Gene/Insert name: Fly engrailed 36240 (alt name: Mouse Pou3f2 18993)
  Species: M. musculus (mouse), D. melanogaster (fly)
  Insert size (bp): 1406
  Mutation: mouse Brn2 DNA binding domain-Drosophila engrailed repressor domain
  Entrez Gene: Pou3f2 (a.k.a. 9430075J19Rik, A230098E07Rik, Brn-2, Brn2, OTF-7, Otf7, oct-7); en (a.k.a. Dmel_CG9015, 153867_at, Apa, CG9015, Dmel\CG9015, EN, En, EnR, Eng, Engr, Engrailed, Engrailed/Invected, Es, V, en1, spa2, spt)
  Cloning method: Restriction Enzyme; 5′ cloning site EcoRI (not destroyed); 3′ cloning site NotI (not destroyed)
  Sequencing primers: 5′ CAG-F
Terms and licenses: Academic/Nonprofit Terms; Industry Terms: Not Available to Industry
How to cite: CAG-Brn2-DBD-EnR was a gift from Connie Cepko (Addgene plasmid # 19714 ; http://n2t.net/addgene:19714 ; RRID:Addgene_19714)
