[The description below was written by a language model from this plasmid's Addgene catalogue record.]
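Description:
CAG-Brn2-DBD-EnR is a mammalian expression plasmid built on the CAGEN backbone (about 4.8 kb without insert). It is maintained in E. coli as a high-copy plasmid under ampicillin selection. The record gives no feature table, so the origin of replication, polyadenylation signal and any other backbone elements are not listed. The promoter is also not stated as a separate field. However, the construct and backbone names, together with the CAG-F sequencing primer, point to the CAG promoter, a strong, broadly active hybrid of the CMV enhancer and chicken beta-actin promoter widely used for expression in mammalian cells and tissues.

The roughly 1.4 kb insert, cloned between EcoRI and NotI sites that both remain intact, encodes a chimeric protein. It joins the DNA-binding domain of mouse Brn2 (Pou3f2, a POU homeodomain transcription factor) to the repressor domain of Drosophila Engrailed (EnR). In fusions of this kind, the DNA-binding domain directs the protein to the sites normally recognised by the native factor, while the Engrailed domain imposes active transcriptional repression. The result is a dominant repressor form that can antagonise target genes of Brn2 and of related factors with similar binding specificity. No epitope tag, reporter or mammalian selection marker is recorded.

The associated publication concerns a paired-type and POU homeodomain transcription factor program that drives gene expression in retinal bipolar cells. This suggests the construct was used to test how POU-factor activity contributes to that program, although the record does not give the specific experimental use or delivery method.
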