>Addgene plasmid #19714 | CAG-Brn2-DBD-EnR | addgene partial sequence | sequence record 25376 | 19714 with pCAG-F
AGCCGCCACCATGGGCACGCCGACCTCAGACGACCTGGAGCAGTTCGCCAAGCAATTCAAGCAGAGGCGG
ATCAAACTCGGATTTACTCAAGCAGACGTGGGGCTGGCGCTTGGCACCCTGTACGGCAACGTGTTCTCGC
AGACCACCATCTGCAGGTTTGAGGCCCTGCAGCTGAGCTTCAAGAACATGTGCAAGCTGAAGCCTTTGTT
GAACAAGTGGTTGGAAGAGGCAGACTCATCCTCGGGCAGCCCCACCAGCATAGACAAGATCGCAGCGCAA
GGGCGCAAACGGAAAAAGCGGACCTCCATCGAGGTGAGCGTCAAGGGGGCTCTGGAGAGCCATTTCCTCA
AATGCCCTAAGCCCTCGGCCCAGGAGATCACCTCCCTCGCGGACAGCTTACAGCTGGAGAAGGAGGTGGT
GAGAGTTTGGTTTTGTAACAGGAGACAGAAAGAGAAAAGGATGACCCCTCCCGGACCGGTCGCCCTGGAG
GATCGCTGCAGCCCACAGTCAGCGCCCAGCCCCATTACCCTACAAATGCAGCATCTTCACCACCAGCAAC
AGCAGCAGCAGCAACAGCAGCAGCAAATGCAGCACCTCCACCAGCTGCAGCAACTGCAGCAGTTGCACCA
ACAGCAACTGGCCGCCGGTGTCTTCCACCATCCGGCAATGGCCTTCGATGCCGCTGCAGCCGCCGCTGCT
GCAGCTGCTGCTGCGGCGGCCCACGCTCATGCTGCTGCACTGCAGCAGCGCCTCA
